Addgene plasmid #236091: pBX_RPL29_smGFP_V5
Purpose: Constitutively encodes RPL29-smGFP-V5 (sfGFP-based spaghetti monster fluorescent protein embedding V5 epitope tags), for targeting RPL29 in the 60S subunit.
Depositing lab: Maria Barna. Depositing organization: Stanford University. Publication: A subcellular map of translational machinery composition and regulation at the single-molecule level. Zhang Z, Xu A, Bai Y, Chen Y, Cates K, Kerr C, Bermudez A, Susanto TT, Wysong K, Garcia Marques FJ, Nolan GP, Pitteri S, Barna M. Science. 2025 Mar 7;387(6738):eadn2623. doi: 10.1126/science.adn2623. Epub 2025 Mar 7. PubMed 40048539.
Backbone
  Vector backbone: pBX
  Vector type: Mammalian Expression
Growth in bacteria
  Bacterial resistance: Ampicillin, 100 μg/mL
  Growth temperature: 37°C
  Growth strain: DH5alpha
  Copy number: High Copy
Gene/Insert
  Gene/Insert name: RPL29-smGFP-V5
  Species: H. sapiens (human), Synthetic
  Entrez Gene: RPL29 (a.k.a. HIP, HUMRPL29, L29, RPL29P10, RPL29_3_370, eL29)
  Cloning method: Gibson Cloning
Terms and licenses: Academic/Nonprofit Terms; Industry Terms: Not Available to Industry
How to cite: pBX_RPL29_smGFP_V5 was a gift from Maria Barna (Addgene plasmid # 236091 ; http://n2t.net/addgene:236091 ; RRID:Addgene_236091)
