[The description below was written by a language model from this plasmid's Addgene catalogue record and pLannotate feature annotations shown in this document.]
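Description:
pBX_RPL29_smGFP_V5 is a 7,471-nt mammalian expression plasmid built on the pBX backbone. It is propagated in E. coli at high copy from a ColE1/pUC-type origin and selected with ampicillin through the β-lactamase (AmpR) gene and its own promoter. The backbone also carries an f1 phage origin, T7 and T3 promoters, and several lac-derived remnants (a lacZα fragment, duplicated lac promoter/operator/CAP sites and short lacI fragments). These appear to be leftovers from a phagemid-type cloning vector rather than functional parts of the payload. No mammalian selection marker is annotated; only a very short SV40 promoter fragment is detected after the polyadenylation signal.

The expression cassette is driven by a CAG-type arrangement of the CMV immediate-early enhancer, the chicken β-actin promoter and a chimeric β-actin/β-globin intron, which gives strong constitutive transcription in mammalian cells. It terminates at the bovine growth hormone polyadenylation signal. The coding region is ribosomal protein RPL29 (eL29), a component of the 60S large subunit. RPL29 is fused at its C-terminal end to smGFP-V5, a "spaghetti monster" scaffold based on superfolder GFP in which multiple V5 epitope tags are embedded for dense antibody labelling. The automated annotation labels the scaffold as a vsfGFP-9 fragment and does not call the V5 tags separately. It also matches the RPL29 segment to the mouse protein, whereas the catalogue entry lists the gene as human. The short β-globin hit just upstream probably reflects the intron–exon junction of the CAG element. The insert was assembled by Gibson cloning. The stated use is to tag RPL29 so that the 60S subunit can be targeted and detected through the V5 epitopes.
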