Features (pLannotate 1.2.2; 23 found; start..end, strand, type, name):
     30..458     -  rep_origin     f1 ori (sequence partly withheld): f1 bacteriophage origin of replication; arrow indicates direction of (+) strand synthesis
    463..618     -  CDS            lacZα (fragment): LacZα fragment of β-galactosidase; lacZ fragment
    626..644     +  promoter       T7 promoter: promoter for bacteriophage T7 RNA polymerase
   1011..1390    +  enhancer       CMV enhancer: human cytomegalovirus immediate early enhancer
   1392..1669    +  promoter       chicken β-actin promoter: No description available
   1670..2686    +  intron         chimeric intron: chimera between introns from chicken β-actin and rabbit β-globin
   2690..2746    +  CDS            HBB (fragment): HBB_COLGU - Experimental evidence at transcript level: Swiss-Prot protein existence level 2. Involved in oxygen transport from the lung to the various peripheral tissues. From Colobus guereza (Mantled guereza) (Eastern black-and-white colobus monkey).
   2746..3141    +  CDS            Rpl29 (fragment): RL29_MOUSE - Also known as Rpl43. Experimental evidence at protein level: Swiss-Prot protein existence level 1. Component of the large ribosomal subunit. From Mus musculus (Mouse).
   3391..4323    +  CDS            vsfGFP-9 (fragment): vsfGFP-9 is a basic (constitutively fluorescent) green fluorescent protein published in 2015, derived from Aequorea victoria. It has low acid sensitivity.
   4519..4743    +  polyA_signal   bGH poly(A) signal: bovine growth hormone polyadenylation signal
   4747..4763    +  promoter       SV40 promoter (fragment): SV40 enhancer and early promoter
   4814..4830    -  protein_bind   lac operator: The lac repressor binds to the lac operator to inhibit transcription in E. coli. This inhibition can be relieved by adding lactose or isopropyl-β-D-thiogalactopyranoside (IPTG). lac repressor encoded by lacI
   4838..4868    -  promoter       lac promoter: promoter for the E. coli lac operon
   4883..4904    -  protein_bind   CAP binding site: CAP binding activates transcription in the presence of cAMP. E. coli catabolite activator protein
   4917..4956    -  CDS            lacI (fragment): lac repressor; lacI; The lac repressor binds to the lac operator to inhibit transcription in E. coli. This inhibition can be relieved by adding lactose or isopropyl-β-D-thiogalactopyranoside (IPTG).
   5283..5301    -  promoter       T3 promoter: promoter for bacteriophage T3 RNA polymerase
   5346..5362    -  protein_bind   lac operator: The lac repressor binds to the lac operator to inhibit transcription in E. coli. This inhibition can be relieved by adding lactose or isopropyl-β-D-thiogalactopyranoside (IPTG). lac repressor encoded by lacI
   5370..5400    -  promoter       lac promoter: promoter for the E. coli lac operon
   5415..5436    -  protein_bind   CAP binding site: CAP binding activates transcription in the presence of cAMP. E. coli catabolite activator protein
   5449..5541    -  CDS            lacI (fragment): lac repressor; lacI; The lac repressor binds to the lac operator to inhibit transcription in E. coli. This inhibition can be relieved by adding lactose or isopropyl-β-D-thiogalactopyranoside (IPTG).
   5724..6312    -  rep_origin     ori: high-copy-number ColE1/pMB1/pBR322/pUC origin of replication
   6483..7343    -  CDS            AmpR: β-lactamase; bla; confers resistance to ampicillin, carbenicillin, and related antibiotics
   7344..7448    -  promoter       AmpR promoter: bla
>Addgene plasmid #236091 | pBX_RPL29_smGFP_V5 | addgene full sequence | sequence record 468097 | Addgene NGS Result
CTAAATTGTAAGCGTTAATATTTTGTTAAAATTCGCGTTAAATTTTTGTTAAATCAGCTCATTTTTTAAC
CAATAGGCCGAAATCGGCAAAATCCCTTATAAATCAAAAGAATAGACCGAGATAGGGT
[37 nt withheld, positions 129-165]
AAAGAACGTGGACTCCAACGTCAAAGG
[49 nt withheld, positions 193-241]
T
[91 nt withheld, positions 243-333]
G
[124 nt withheld, positions 335-458]
CCCATTCGCCATTCAGGCTGCGCAACTGTTGGGAAGGGCGATCGGTGCGGGCCTCTTCGCTATTACGCCA
GCTGGCGAAAGGGGGATGTGCTGCAAGGCGATTAAGTTGGGTAACGCCAGGGTTTTCCCAGTCACGACGT
TGTAAAACGACGGCCAGTGAGCGCGCGTAATACGACTCACTATAGGGCGAATTGGGGCGCGCCATTCTAG
ATTAACCCTAGAAAGATAGTCTGCGTAAAATTGACGCATGCATTCTTGAAATATTGCTCTCTCTTTCTAA
ATAGCGCGAATCCGTCGCTGTGCATTTAGGACATCTCAGTCGCCGCTTGGAGCTCCCGTGAGGCGTGCTT
GTCAATGCGGTAAGTGTCACTGATTTTGAACTATAACGACCGCGTGAGTCAAAATGACGCATGATTATCT
TTTACGTGACTTTTAAGATTTAACTCATACGATAATTATATTGTTATTTCATGTTCTACTTACGTGATAA
CTTATTATATATATATTTTCTTGTTATAGATATCAACTAGAATGCTAGCATGGGCCCATCTCGACATTGA
TTATTGACTAGTTATTAATAGTAATCAATTACGGGGTCATTAGTTCATAGCCCATATATGGAGTTCCGCG
TTACATAACTTACGGTAAATGGCCCGCCTGGCTGACCGCCCAACGACCCCCGCCCATTGACGTCAATAAT
GACGTATGTTCCCATAGTAACGCCAATAGGGACTTTCCATTGACGTCAATGGGTGGAGTATTTACGGTAA
ACTGCCCACTTGGCAGTACATCAAGTGTATCATATGCCAAGTACGCCCCCTATTGACGTCAATGACGGTA
AATGGCCCGCCTGGCATTATGCCCAGTACATGACCTTATGGGACTTTCCTACTTGGCAGTACATCTACGT
ATTAGTCATCGCTATTACCATGGTCGAGGTGAGCCCCACGTTCTGCTTCACTCTCCCCATCTCCCCCCCC
TCCCCACCCCCAATTTTGTATTTATTTATTTTTTAATTATTTTGTGCAGCGATGGGGGCGGGGGGGGGGG
GGGGCGCGCGCCGGGGGGGGCGGGGGGGGGGGGGGGGGCGGGGGGGGGCGGGGCGGAGAGGTGCGGCGGC
AGCCAATCAGAGCGGCGCGCTCCGAAAGTTTCCTTTTATGGCGAGGCGGCGGCGGCGGCGGCCCTATAAA
AAGCGAAGCGCGCGGCGGGCGGGAGTCGCTGCGCGCTGCCTTCGCCCCGTGCCCCGCTCCGCCGCCGCCT
CGCGCCGCCCGCCCCGGCTCTGACTGACCGCGTTACTCCCACAGGTGAGCGGGCGGGACGGCCCTTCTCC
TCCGGGCTGTAATTAGCGCTTGGTTTAATGACGGCTTGTTTCTTTTCTGTGGCTGCGTGAAAGCCTTGAG
GGGCTCCGGGAGGGCCCTTTGTGCGGGGGGAGCGGCTCGGGGGGTGCGTGCGTGTGTGTGTGCGTGGGGA
GCGCCGCGTGCGGCTCCGCGCTGCCCGGCGGCTGTGAGCGCTGCGGGCGCGGCGCGGGGCTTTGTGCGCT
CCGCAGTGTGCGCGAGGGGAGCGCGGCCGGGGGCGGTGCCCCGCGGTGCGGGGGGGGCTGCGAGGGGAAC
AAAGGCTGCGTGCGGGGTGTGTGCGTGGGGGGGTGAGCAGGGGGTGTGGGCGCGTCGGTCGGGCTGCAAC
CCCCCCTGCACCCCCCTCCCCGAGTTGCTGAGCACGGCCCGGCTTCGGGTGCGGGGCTCCGTACGGGGCG
TGGCGCGGGGCTCGCCGTGCCGGGCGGGGGGTGGCGGCAGGTGGGGGTGCCGGGCGGGGCGGGGCCGCCT
CGGGCCGGGGAGGGCTCGGGGGAGGGGCGCGGCGGCCCCCGGAGCGCCGGCGGCTGTCGAGGCGCGGCGA
GCCGCAGCCATTGCCTTTTATGGTAATCGTGCGAGAGGGCGCAGGGACTTCCTTTGTCCCAAATCTGTGC
GGAGCCGAAATCTGGGAGGCGCCGCCGCACCCCCTCTAGCGGGCGCGGGGCGAAGCGGTGCGGCGCCGGC
AGGAAGGAAATGGGCGGGGAGGGCCTTCGTGCGTCGCCGCGCCGCCGTCCCCTTCTCCCTCTCCAGCCTC
GGGGCTGTCCGCGGGGGGACGGCTGCCTTCGGGGGGGACGGGGCAGGGCGGGGTTCGGCTTCTGGCGTGT
GACCGGCGGCTCTAGAGCCTCTGCTAACCATGTTCATGCCTTCTTCTTTTTCCTACAGCTCCTGGGCAAC
GTGCTGGTTATTGTGCTGTCTCATCATTTTGGCAAAGAATTCACACCATGGCCAAGTCCAAGAACCACAC
CACACACAACCAGTCCCGCAAATGGCACAGAAATGGCATCAAGAAACCCCGGTCGCAAAGATACGAATCT
CTTAAGGGGGTTGACCCCAAGTTCCTGAGGAACATGCGCTTTGCCAAGAAGCACAACAAGAAAGGCCTGA
AGAAGATGCAGGCCAACAATGCAAAGGCAGTGAGTGCGCGCGCAGAGGCCATCAAGGCCCTGGTGAAGCC
TCAGGCCATCAAGCCCAAGATGCCAAAAGGCCCCAAACTCAAGCGGCTGGCTTTCATCGCTCACCCCAAG
CTTGGGAAGCGGATTCGAAGCTACATGGCCAAGGGTCAGAGGCTCTGCCAACCGAAGCCTAAGGTCCAAA
CCAAGGCAGGGGCCAAAGCTCCAGCTAAGGCCCAGGCTTCAGCTCCAGCTCAGGCTCCCAAAGGTGCTCA
GGCCCCCAAAGGTGCCCAGGCCCCTGTGAAGGCCCCAGGATCGGGCGGTAAGCCTATCCAAAATCCACTG
TTGGGGCTGGATAGCACTCAACAGCAAGGAAAACCAATACCCAATCCACTACTGGGCCTTGATTCAACGC
AGCAGCAGGGTAAACCGATCCCGAATCCTCTTCTTGGCCTCGATAGCACCGGTCAAGGGGTTAGTAAGGG
AGAAGAACTCTTCACAGGTGTTGTCCCGATACTTGTGGAACTCGATGGGGACGTCAATGGCCATAAGTTT
AGCGTGAGAGGTGAGGGCGAGGGCGACGCCACGAACGGTAAGCTGACACTTAAATTTATATGCACTACAG
GAAAACTCCCCGTGCCTTGGCCCACTCTCGTGACAACCCTCACTTACGGCGTTCAATGTTTTTCAAGATA
TCCTGATCACATGAAGCAGCATGACTTTTTTAAATCCGCGATGCCCGAAGGATACGTCCAAGAACGAACT
ATAAGTTTTAAGGACGATGGTACTTATAAAACTCGCGCAGAGGTAAAGTTCGAAGGGGATACTCTTGTTA
ACAGGATTGAACTCAAAGGAATCGATTTCAAAGAGGACGGGAATATTCTTGGGCACAAGCTGGAGTACAA
CTTTAACAGCCACAACGTGTACATCACCGCTGACAAGCAAAAAAATGGTATCAAGGCGAACTTTAAGATA
CGGCACAATGTAGAGGGTGGCGGAAAGCCCATCCCTAATCCGCTGCTGGGTCTGGATAGTACGCAGCAAC
AAGGTAAGCCAATCCCTAACCCATTGCTCGGACTCGACTCTACCGGTGGGCAACAAGGTGGTGGAAAGCC
TATTCCAAACCCGCTGCTTGGACTGGATAGCACGCAACAGCAGGGGAAGCCGATTCCTAATCCTCTCCTG
GGGTTGGACTCCACAGGCGGGGATGGAAGTGTGCAGCTTGCGGACCATTATCAGCAGAACACTCCAATTG
GGGACGGCCCCGTATTGCTTCCTGACAATCATTATCTCAGTACTCAGAGTGTTCTCTCTAAAGACCCCAA
TGAGAAGCGAGATCACATGGTGCTCCTTGAGTTTGTGACCGCCGCAGGAATTACTCTTGGAATGGACGAG
TTGTATAAGGGGCAAGGAGGCAAGCCAATACCTAATCCCCTCCTGGGGCTCGATTCTACGCAGCAGCAAG
GTAAACCCATACCCAACCCTCTTTTGGGACTGGACTCAACTCAGCAGCAAGGAAAACCTATACCGAACCC
GTTGCTGGGTCTCGATTCTACTTGAAAACGATGATGCATCGATGATCTAGAGCTCGCTGATCAGCCTCGA
CTGTGCCTTCTAGTTGCCAGCCATCTGTTGTTTGCCCCTCCCCCGTGCCTTCCTTGACCCTGGAAGGTGC
CACTCCCACTGTCCTTTCCTAATAAAATGAGGAAATTGCATCGCATTGTCTGAGTAGGTGTCATTCTATT
CTGGGGGGTGGGGTGGGGCAGGACAGCAAGGGGGAGGATTGGGAAGACAATAGCAGGCATGCTGGGGATG
CGGTGGGCTCTATGGCTTCTGAGGCGGAAAGAACCTGCAGCCCAAGCTTGGCGTAATCATGGTCATAGCT
GTTTCCTGTGTGAAATTGTTATCCGCTCACAATTCCACACAACATACGAGCCGGAAGCATAAAGTGTAAA
GCCTGGGGTGCCTAATGAGTGAGCTAACTCACATTAATTGCGTTGCGCTCACTGCCCGCTTTCCAGTCGG
GAAACCTGTCGTGCCAGCGGATCCATTCATGAATGAATTCATGTCGACATACTAGTTAAAAGTTTTGTTA
CTTTATAGAAGAAATTTTGAGTTTTTGTTTTTTTTTAATAAATAAATAAACATAAATAAATTGTTTGTTG
AATTTATTATTAGTATGTAAGTGTAAATATAATAAAACTTAATATCTATTCAAATTAATAAATAAACCTC
GATATACAGACCGATAAAACACATGCGTCAATTTTACGCATGATTATCTTTAACGTACGTCACAATATGA
TTATCTTTCTAGGGTTAATCTAGTATACGCGTATGCGGCCGCTTAATTAATCCAGCTTTTGTTCCCTTTA
GTGAGGGTTAATTGCGCGCTTGGCGTAATCATGGTCATAGCTGTTTCCTGTGTGAAATTGTTATCCGCTC
ACAATTCCACACAACATACGAGCCGGAAGCATAAAGTGTAAAGCCTGGGGTGCCTAATGAGTGAGCTAAC
TCACATTAATTGCGTTGCGCTCACTGCCCGCTTTCCAGTCGGGAAACCTGTCGTGCCAGCTGCATTAATG
AATCGGCCAACGCGCGGGGAGAGGCGGTTTGCGTATTGGGCGCTCTTCCGCTTCCTCGCTCACTGACTCG
CTGCGCTCGGTCGTTCGGCTGCGGCGAGCGGTATCAGCTCACTCAAAGGCGGTAATACGGTTATCCACAG
AATCAGGGGATAACGCAGGAAAGAACATGTGAGCAAAAGGCCAGCAAAAGGCCAGGAACCGTAAAAAGGC
CGCGTTGCTGGCGTTTTTCCATAGGCTCCGCCCCCCTGACGAGCATCACAAAAATCGACGCTCAAGTCAG
AGGTGGCGAAACCCGACAGGACTATAAAGATACCAGGCGTTTCCCCCTGGAAGCTCCCTCGTGCGCTCTC
CTGTTCCGACCCTGCCGCTTACCGGATACCTGTCCGCCTTTCTCCCTTCGGGAAGCGTGGCGCTTTCTCA
TAGCTCACGCTGTAGGTATCTCAGTTCGGTGTAGGTCGTTCGCTCCAAGCTGGGCTGTGTGCACGAACCC
CCCGTTCAGCCCGACCGCTGCGCCTTATCCGGTAACTATCGTCTTGAGTCCAACCCGGTAAGACACGACT
TATCGCCACTGGCAGCAGCCACTGGTAACAGGATTAGCAGAGCGAGGTATGTAGGCGGTGCTACAGAGTT
CTTGAAGTGGTGGCCTAACTACGGCTACACTAGAAGAACAGTATTTGGTATCTGCGCTCTGCTGAAGCCA
GTTACCTTCGGAAAAAGAGTTGGTAGCTCTTGATCCGGCAAACAAACCACCGCTGGTAGCGGTGGTTTTT
TTGTTTGCAAGCAGCAGATTACGCGCAGAAAAAAAGGATCTCAAGAAGATCCTTTGATCTTTTCTACGGG
GTCTGACGCTCAGTGGAACGAAAACTCACGTTAAGGGATTTTGGTCATGAGATTATCAAAAAGGATCTTC
ACCTAGATCCTTTTAAATTAAAAATGAAGTTTTAAATCAATCTAAAGTATATATGAGTAAACTTGGTCTG
ACAGTTACCAATGCTTAATCAGTGAGGCACCTATCTCAGCGATCTGTCTATTTCGTTCATCCATAGTTGC
CTGACTCCCCGTCGTGTAGATAACTACGATACGGGAGGGCTTACCATCTGGCCCCAGTGCTGCAATGATA
CCGCGAGACCCACGCTCACCGGCTCCAGATTTATCAGCAATAAACCAGCCAGCCGGAAGGGCCGAGCGCA
GAAGTGGTCCTGCAACTTTATCCGCCTCCATCCAGTCTATTAATTGTTGCCGGGAAGCTAGAGTAAGTAG
TTCGCCAGTTAATAGTTTGCGCAACGTTGTTGCCATTGCTACAGGCATCGTGGTGTCACGCTCGTCGTTT
GGTATGGCTTCATTCAGCTCCGGTTCCCAACGATCAAGGCGAGTTACATGATCCCCCATGTTGTGCAAAA
AAGCGGTTAGCTCCTTCGGTCCTCCGATCGTTGTCAGAAGTAAGTTGGCCGCAGTGTTATCACTCATGGT
TATGGCAGCACTGCATAATTCTCTTACTGTCATGCCATCCGTAAGATGCTTTTCTGTGACTGGTGAGTAC
TCAACCAAGTCATTCTGAGAATAGTGTATGCGGCGACCGAGTTGCTCTTGCCCGGCGTCAATACGGGATA
ATACCGCGCCACATAGCAGAACTTTAAAAGTGCTCATCATTGGAAAACGTTCTTCGGGGCGAAAACTCTC
AAGGATCTTACCGCTGTTGAGATCCAGTTCGATGTAACCCACTCGTGCACCCAACTGATCTTCAGCATCT
TTTACTTTCACCAGCGTTTCTGGGTGAGCAAAAACAGGAAGGCAAAATGCCGCAAAAAAGGGAATAAGGG
CGACACGGAAATGTTGAATACTCATACTCTTCCTTTTTCAATATTATTGAAGCATTTATCAGGGTTATTG
TCTCATGAGCGGATACATATTTGAATGTATTTAGAAAAATAAACAAATAGGGGTTCCGCGCACATTTCCC
CGAAAAGTGCCAC
